>Addgene plasmid #31679 | FUW-M2-PPP1R12C S452A | addgene partial sequence | sequence record 46048 | hPPP1R12C-R (5' cgaggagttctccaagcaag 3')
GGCTCTGGCAGCTTCGGGGAGGGGGTCGGGGTAATTCTGGCAAGACGGAGCTCCTTGGCCTGAGTGGAGG
TCCCTTCCAGCCAGGAGGAGGCAGCCGAGCGCTGCAGCCCAGCCCCAGGGGCTCCCTCCGCTGTCCGCCT
TTCAGGGGGACCCAGGGCACCAGAACTCCCTGTCTTCAGCAGGCCGAAGCGGCGAGAAAATGGGGCTTCC
TCGAGCTGAACTGGGGATTTAGGTGAAGGGTGTGGTGGGCTGGAGACCCCATTCAGCGTGCGTGGCTCGG
CTGGAGGTGGTTCGGTTGGCCCCTCTTCTCCCTCGTCCTCATCCTGGATTGGTGGTCCCCCGGCCCCTCC
TGGGCGACGCTCCTTGGACAGATCCTGCAGGCTAATCTTCTCACGGCTGGACAGGCGGCAGACTGAGGAG
CGGCGGTGCTTTGAAGATGAAGGTGCCTGAGGCTCCTGCCCACGTGACTGTGAGGCCTCTTTCTGATTGC
GCAGGTCCTCCTGCTTGCGGGCCAGTTCCTCGAGCAGGGACAGAACCTCTTCGTCGGCCAGGTCACAAGG
GCGCTGGCCGGCGTGAGTCAGGCTGTCCATGCCGCCCCCGTGCTCGGCGAGCAGACGGCAAGCGTCCTCA
ACGCCCCAGTGGGCGGCGGCATGCAGTGGGGTCCACCCGTCCCCGTCTCGCAGCTCTGGGTCGTACCCGG
CCTGCAGCAGCAGGCGCATCACCTCTATGTATCCCTTGGCAGCGGCCACATGCAGTGCACTGGCGCCGGT
GCGAGGATGGCGTGCCTCGGGCATGGCGCCGCCATTCAGCCAACAGCGTGTATCATGCAGCAGCAGCTCC
TCCTCGGCCCTCTTGGCGGCCTCGACGTCCACACCCCGACGGGCGATCTCGGCTTTCA
