>Addgene plasmid #31679 | FUW-M2-PPP1R12C S452A | addgene partial sequence | sequence record 132398 | hUBCpro-F 5'-TGAAGCTCCGGTTTTGAACT-3'
AATGTAATCATTTGGGTCAATATGTAATTTTCAGTGTTAGACTAGTAAATTGTCCGCTAAATTCTGGCCG
TTTTTGGCTTTTTTGTTAGACGAAGCTTGGGCTGCAGGTCGACTCTAGAGGATCCTCAGGATGGACTACA
AGGACGATGACGATAAACCCGGGAATTCGTCTGGTGAGGATGGACCAGCTGCAGGCCCCGGCGCTGCCGC
CGCAGCCGCCAGGGAGCGCCGCAGAGAGCAACTGCGTCAGTGGGGGGCCCGTGCCGGAGCTGAGCCCGGA
CCCGGAGAGCGCAGAGCCCGCACTGTGCGCTTCGAGCGCGCCGCTGAGTTCCTTGCCGCTTGCGCTGGCG
GGGACCTCGACGAGGCTCGTCTGATGCTGCGCGCTGCTGATCCTGGGCCGGGCGCCGAACTGGACCCCGC
CGCACCACCACCAGCTAGGGCTGTGCTGGATAGTACTAACGCTGATGGAATCAGCGCCCTGCACCAGGCC
TGTATCGATGAGAATCTGGAGGTCGTGCGCTTTCTGGTCGAGCAGGGCGCAACTGTGAATCAGGCCGATA
ACGAAGGCTGGACTCCGCTGCACGTCGCTGCCTCTTGCGGTTACCTGGACATAGCCCGCTACCTGCTGTC
TCACGGGGCTAACATTGCCGCTGTGAACAGTGACGGAGACCTGCCACTCGATCTGGCAGAGTCCGACGCA
ATGGAAGGACTGCTGAAAGCCGAGATCGCCCGTCGG
