[The description below was written by a language model from this plasmid's Addgene catalogue record.]
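Description:
FUW-M2-PPP1R12C S452A is a lentiviral mammalian expression plasmid built on the FUW backbone (about 9.2 kb without insert). It is propagated in bacteria under ampicillin selection, and the record specifies a recombination-reduced growth strain, as is usual for plasmids carrying lentiviral repeat sequences. As a lentiviral transfer vector, it is meant to be packaged into viral particles for delivery and stable integration into mammalian cells, although it could also be used by direct transfection. No feature table is supplied. The promoter, viral elements and any mammalian selection marker are therefore not stated. FUW vectors conventionally drive the insert from a human ubiquitin C promoter, but this is not confirmed here.

The payload is a roughly 2.35 kb human cDNA encoding protein phosphatase 1 regulatory subunit 12C (PPP1R12C, also known as MBS85). It was cloned between EcoRI and AscI sites, both of which remain intact. The backbone provides an N-terminal M2 tag, the FLAG epitope recognised by the M2 antibody, which allows detection and immunoprecipitation of the expressed protein. The coding sequence carries a serine-to-alanine substitution at residue 452, which removes a potential phosphorylation site and yields a non-phosphorylatable form.

The associated publication describes a chemical genetic screen for AMPKα2 substrates that uncovered a network of proteins involved in mitosis. In that context, the construct most likely serves as a phospho-deficient mutant for comparison with wild-type PPP1R12C. Such a comparison would test whether phosphorylation at Ser452 matters for the protein's function in cells, though the record does not spell out the experiments.
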