Addgene plasmid #31679: FUW-M2-PPP1R12C S452A
Depositing lab: Anne Brunet. Depositing organization: Stanford University. Publication: Chemical Genetic Screen for AMPKalpha2 Substrates Uncovers a Network of Proteins Involved in Mitosis. Banko MR, Allen JJ, Schaffer BE, Wilker EW, Tsou P, White JL, Villen J, Wang B, Kim SR, Sakamoto K, Gygi SP, Cantley LC, Yaffe MB, Shokat KM, Brunet A. Mol Cell. 2011 Dec 23;44(6):878-92. Epub 2011 Dec 1. 10.1016/j.molcel.2011.11.005 PubMed 22137581.
Backbone
  Vector backbone: FUW
  Backbone size w/o insert (bp): 9200
  Vector type: Mammalian Expression, Lentiviral
Growth in bacteria
  Bacterial resistance: Ampicillin, 100 μg/mL
  Growth temperature: 37°C
  Growth strain: NEB Stable
  Copy number: Unknown
Gene/Insert
  Gene/Insert name: Protein Phosphatase 1 Regulatory Subunit 12C S452A (alt name: M2-PPP1R12C S452A)
  Species: H. sapiens (human)
  Insert size (bp): 2350
  Mutation: changed Serine 452 to Alanine
  Entrez Gene: PPP1R12C (a.k.a. AAVS1, LENG3, MBS85, p84, p85)
  Tag / fusion protein: M2 (N terminal on backbone)
  Cloning method: Restriction Enzyme; 5′ cloning site EcoRI (not destroyed); 3′ cloning site AscI (not destroyed)
  Sequencing primers: 5′ FUW F; 3′ FUW R
Terms and licenses: Academic/Nonprofit Terms; Industry Terms: Not Available to Industry
How to cite: FUW-M2-PPP1R12C S452A was a gift from Anne Brunet (Addgene plasmid # 31679 ; http://n2t.net/addgene:31679 ; RRID:Addgene_31679)
